>Addgene plasmid #142504 | TFORF0270 | addgene full sequence | sequence record 353637 | Addgene NGS Result
GGCTCCGGTGCCCGTCAGTGGGCAGAGCGCACATCGCCCACAGTCCCCGAGAAGTTGGGGGGAGGGGTCG
GCAATTGAACCGGTGCCTAGAGAAGGTGGCGCGGGGTAAACTGGGAAAGTGATGTCGTGTACTGGCTCCG
CCTTTTTCCCGAGGGTGGGGGAGAACCGTATATAAGTGCAGTAGTCGCCGTGAACGTTCTTTTTCGCAAC
GGGTTTGCCGCCAGAACACAGGTAAGTGCCGTGTGTGGTTCCCGCGGGCCTGGCCTCTTTACGGGTTATG
GCCCTTGCGTGCCTTGAATTACTTCCACCTGGCTGCAGTACGTGATTCTTGATCCCGAGCTTCGGGTTGG
AAGTGGGTGGGAGAGTTCGAGGCCTTGCGCTTAAGGAGCCCCTTCGCCTCGTGCTTGAGTTGAGGCCTGG
CCTGGGCGCTGGGGCCGCCGCGTGCGAATCTGGTGGCACCTTCGCGCCTGTCTCGCTGCTTTCGATAAGT
CTCTAGCCATTTAAAATTTTTGATGACCTGCTGCGACGCTTTTTTTCTGGCAAGATAGTCTTGTAAATGC
GGGCCAAGATCTGCACACTGGTATTTCGGTTTTTGGGGCCGCGGGCGGCGACGGGGCCCGTGCGTCCCAG
CGCACATGTTCGGCGAGGCGGGGCCTGCGAGCGCGGCCACCGAGAATCGGACGGGGGTAGTCTCAAGCTG
GCCGGCCTGCTCTGGTGCCTGGCCTCGCGCCGCCGTGTATCGCCCCGCCCTGGGCGGCAAGGCTGGCCCG
GTCGGCACCAGTTGCGTGAGCGGAAAGATGGCCGCTTCCCGGCCCTGCTGCAGGGAGCTCAAAATGGAGG
ACGCGGCGCTCGGGAGAGCGGGCGGGTGAGTCACCCACACAAAGGAAAAGGGCCTTTCCGTCCTCAGCCG
TCGCTTCATGTGACTCCACGGAGTACCGGGCGCCGTCCAGGCACCTCGATTAGTTCTCGAGCTTTTGGAG
TACGTCGTCTTTAGGTTGGGGGGAGGGGTTTTATGCGATGGAGTTTCCCCACACTGAGTGGGTGGAGACT
GAAGTTAGGCCAGCTTGGCACTTGATGTAATTCTCCTTGGAATTTGCCCTTTTTGAGTTTGGATCTTGGT
TCATTCTCAAGCCTCAGACAGTGGTTCAAAGTTTTTTTCTTCCATTTCAGGTGTCGTGAGGCTAGCACCG
CCACCATGTACAAAGAGACCGTCTACTCCGCCTTCAATCTGCTCATGCATTACCCACCCCCCTCGGGAGC
AGGGCAGCACCCCCAGCCGCAGCCCCCGCTGCACAAGGCCAATCAGCCCCCCCACGGTGTCCCCCAACTC
TCTCTCTACGAACATTTCAACAGCCCACATCCCACCCCTGCACCTGCGGACATCAGCCAGAAGCAAGTTC
ACAGGCCTCTGCAGACCCCTGACCTCTCTGGCTTCTACTCCCTGACCTCAGGCAGCATGGGGCAGCTCCC
CCACACTGTGAGCTGGTTCACCCACCCATCCTTGATGCTAGGTTCTGGTGTACCTGGTCACCCAGCAGCC
ATCCCCCACCCGGCCATTGTGCCCCCCTCAGGGAAGCAGGAGCTGCAGCCCTTCGACCGCAACCTGAAGA
CACAAGCAGAGTCCAAGGCAGAGAAGGAGGCCAAGAAGCCAACCATCAAGAAGCCCCTCAATGCCTTCAT
GCTGTACATGAAGGAGATGAGAGCCAAGGTCATTGCAGAGTGCACACTTAAGGAGAGCGCTGCCATCAAC
CAGATCCTGGGCCGCAGGTGGCACGCGCTGTCGCGAGAAGAGCAGGCCAAGTACTATGAGCTGGCCCGCA
AGGAGAGGCAGCTGCACATGCAGCTATACCCAGGCTGGTCAGCGCGGGACAACTACGGGAAGAAGAAGAG
GCGGTCGAGGGAAAAGCACCAAGAATCCACCACAGGAGGAAAAAGAAATGCATTCGGTACTTACCCGGAG
AAGGCCGCTGCCCCAGCCCCGTTCCTTCCGATGACAGTGCTCTAGTAATGAACTAGTCCGTAACTTGAAA
GTATTTCGATTTCTTGGCTTTATATATCTTGTGGAAAGGACGACGAGCCCATTGGTCTCGCTAGAGTACG
CGTTAAGTCGACAATCAACCTCTGGATTACAAAATTTGTGAAAGATTGACTGGTATTCTTAACTATGTTG
CTCCTTTTACGCTATGTGGATACGCTGCTTTAATGCCTTTGTATCATGCTATTGCTTCCCGTATGGCTTT
CATTTTCTCCTCCTTGTATAAATCCTGGTTGCTGTCTCTTTATGAGGAGTTGTGGCCCGTTGTCAGGCAA
CGTGGCGTGGTGTGCACTGTGTTTGCTGACGCAACCCCCACTGGTTGGGGCATTGCCACCACCTGTCAGC
TCCTTTCCGGGACTTTCGCTTTCCCCCTCCCTATTGCCACGGCGGAACTCATCGCCGCCTGCCTTGCCCG
CTGCTGGACAGGGGCTCGGCTGTTGGGCACTGACAATTCCGTGGTGTTGTCGGGGAAATCATCGTCCTTT
CCTTGGCTGCTCGCCTGTGTTGCCACCTGGATTCTGCGCGGGACGTCCTTCTGCTACGTCCCTTCGGCCC
TCAATCCAGCGGACCTTCCTTCCCGCGGCCTGCTGCCGGCTCTGCGGCCTCTTCCGCGTCTTCGCCTTCG
CCCTCAGACGAGTCGGATCTCCCTTTGGGCCGCCTCCCCGCGTCGACTTTAAGACCAATGACTTACAAGG
CAGCTGTAGATCTTAGCCACTTTTTAAAAGAAAAGGGGGGACTGGAAGGGCTAATTCACTCCCAACGAAG
ACAAGATCTGCTTTTTGCTTGTACTGGGTCTCTCTGGTTAGACCAGATCTGAGCCTGGGAGCTCTCTGGC
TAACTAGGGAACCCACTGCTTAAGCCTCAATAAAGCTTGCCTTGAGTGCTTCAAGTAGTGTGTGCCCGTC
TGTTGTGTGACTCTGGTAACTAGAGATCCCTCAGACCCTTTTAGTCAGTGTGGAAAATCTCTAGCAGTAC
GTATAGTAGTTCATGTCATCTTATTATTCAGTATTTATAACTTGCAAAGAAATGAATATCAGAGAGTGAG
AGGAACTTGTTTATTGCAGCTTATAATGGTTACAAATAAAGCAATAGCATCACAAATTTCACAAATAAAG
CATTTTTTTCACTGCATTCTAGTTGTGGTTTGTCCAAACTCATCAATGTATCTTATCATGTCTGGCTCTA
GCTATCCCGCCCCTAACTCCGCCCATCCCGCCCCTAACTCCGCCCAGTTCCGCCCATTCTCCGCCCCATG
GCTGACTAATTTTTTTTATTTATGCAGAGGCCGAGGCCGCCTCGGCCTCTGAGCTATTCCAGAAGTAGTG
AGGAGGCTTTTTTGGAGGCCTAGGGACGTACCCAATTCGCCCTATAGTGAGTCGTATTACGCGCGCTCAC
TGGCCGTCGTTTTACAACGTCGTGACTGGGAAAACCCTGGCGTTACCCAACTTAATCGCCTTGCAGCACA
TCCCCCTTTCGCCAGCTGGCGTAATAGCGAAGAGGCCCGCACCGATCGCCCTTCCCAACAGTTGCGCAGC
CTGAATGGCGAATGGG
[124 nt withheld, positions 3587-3710]
C
[91 nt withheld, positions 3712-3802]
A
[49 nt withheld, positions 3804-3852]
CCTTTGACGTTGGAGTCCACGTTCTTT
[37 nt withheld, positions 3880-3916]
ACCCTATCTCGGTCTATTCTTTTGATTTATAAGGGATTTTGCCGATTTCGGCCTATTGGTTAAAAAATGA
GCTGATTTAACAAAAATTTAACGCGAATTTTAACAAAATATTAACGCTTACAATTTAGGTGGCACTTTTC
GGGGAAATGTGCGCGGAACCCCTATTTGTTTATTTTTCTAAATACATTCAAATATGTATCCGCTCATGAG
ACAATAACCCTGATAAATGCTTCAATAATATTGAAAAAGGAAGAGTATGAGTATTCAACATTTCCGTGTC
GCCCTTATTCCCTTTTTTGCGGCATTTTGCCTTCCTGTTTTTGCTCACCCAGAAACGCTGGTGAAAGTAA
AAGATGCTGAAGATCAGTTGGGTGCACGAGTGGGTTACATCGAACTGGATCTCAACAGCGGTAAGATCCT
TGAGAGTTTTCGCCCCGAAGAACGTTTTCCAATGATGAGCACTTTTAAAGTTCTGCTATGTGGCGCGGTA
TTATCCCGTATTGACGCCGGGCAAGAGCAACTCGGTCGCCGCATACACTATTCTCAGAATGACTTGGTTG
AGTACTCACCAGTCACAGAAAAGCATCTTACGGATGGCATGACAGTAAGAGAATTATGCAGTGCTGCCAT
AACCATGAGTGATAACACTGCGGCCAACTTACTTCTGACAACGATCGGAGGACCGAAGGAGCTAACCGCT
TTTTTGCACAACATGGGGGATCATGTAACTCGCCTTGATCGTTGGGAACCGGAGCTGAATGAAGCCATAC
CAAACGACGAGCGTGACACCACGATGCCTGTAGCAATGGCAACAACGTTGCGCAAACTATTAACTGGCGA
ACTACTTACTCTAGCTTCCCGGCAACAATTAATAGACTGGATGGAGGCGGATAAAGTTGCAGGACCACTT
CTGCGCTCGGCCCTTCCGGCTGGCTGGTTTATTGCTGATAAATCTGGAGCCGGTGAGCGTGGGTCTCGCG
GTATCATTGCAGCACTGGGGCCAGATGGTAAGCCCTCCCGTATCGTAGTTATCTACACGACGGGGAGTCA
GGCAACTATGGATGAACGAAATAGACAGATCGCTGAGATAGGTGCCTCACTGATTAAGCATTGGTAACTG
TCAGACCAAGTTTACTCATATATACTTTAGATTGATTTAAAACTTCATTTTTAATTTAAAAGGATCTAGG
TGAAGATCCTTTTTGATAATCTCATGACCAAAATCCCTTAACGTGAGTTTTCGTTCCACTGAGCGTCAGA
CCCCGTAGAAAAGATCAAAGGATCTTCTTGAGATCCTTTTTTTCTGCGCGTAATCTGCTGCTTGCAAACA
AAAAAACCACCGCTACCAGCGGTGGTTTGTTTGCCGGATCAAGAGCTACCAACTCTTTTTCCGAAGGTAA
CTGGCTTCAGCAGAGCGCAGATACCAAATACTGTTCTTCTAGTGTAGCCGTAGTTAGGCCACCACTTCAA
GAACTCTGTAGCACCGCCTACATACCTCGCTCTGCTAATCCTGTTACCAGTGGCTGCTGCCAGTGGCGAT
AAGTCGTGTCTTACCGGGTTGGACTCAAGACGATAGTTACCGGATAAGGCGCAGCGGTCGGGCTGAACGG
GGGGTTCGTGCACACAGCCCAGCTTGGAGCGAACGACCTACACCGAACTGAGATACCTACAGCGTGAGCT
ATGAGAAAGCGCCACGCTTCCCGAAGGGAGAAAGGCGGACAGGTATCCGGTAAGCGGCAGGGTCGGAACA
GGAGAGCGCACGAGGGAGCTTCCAGGGGGAAACGCCTGGTATCTTTATAGTCCTGTCGGGTTTCGCCACC
TCTGACTTGAGCGTCGATTTTTGTGATGCTCGTCAGGGGGGCGGAGCCTATGGAAAAACGCCAGCAACGC
GGCCTTTTTACGGTTCCTGGCCTTTTGCTGGCCTTTTGCTCACATGTTCTTTCCTGCGTTATCCCCTGAT
TCTGTGGATAACCGTATTACCGCCTTTGAGTGAGCTGATACCGCTCGCCGCAGCCGAACGACCGAGCGCA
GCGAGTCAGTGAGCGAGGAAGCGGAAGAGCGCCCAATACGCAAACCGCCTCTCCCCGCGCGTTGGCCGAT
TCATTAATGCAGCTGGCACGACAGGTTTCCCGACTGGAAAGCGGGCAGTGAGCGCAACGCAATTAATGTG
AGTTAGCTCACTCATTAGGCACCCCAGGCTTTACACTTTATGCTTCCGGCTCGTATGTTGTGTGGAATTG
TGAGCGGATAACAATTTCACACAGGAAACAGCTATGACCATGATTACGCCAAGCGCGCAATTAACCCTCA
CTAAAGGGAACAAAAGCTGGAGCTGCAAGCTTAATGTAGTCTTATGCAATACTCTTGTAGTCTTGCAACA
TGGTAACGATGAGTTAGCAACATGCCTTACAAGGAGAGAAAAAGCACCGTGCATGCCGATTGGTGGAAGT
AAGGTGGTACGATCGTGCCTTATTAGGAAGGCAACAGACGGGTCTGACATGGATTGGACGAACCACTGAA
TTGCCGCATTGCAGAGATATTGTATTTAAGTGCCTAGCTCGATACATAAACGGGTCTCTCTGGTTAGACC
AGATCTGAGCCTGGGAGCTCTCTGGCTAACTAGGGAACCCACTGCTTAAGCCTCAATAAAGCTTGCCTTG
AGTGCTTCAAGTAGTGTGTGCCCGTCTGTTGTGTGACTCTGGTAACTAGAGATCCCTCAGACCCTTTTAG
TCAGTGTGGAAAATCTCTAGCAGTGGCGCCCGAACAGGGACTTGAAAGCGAAAGGGAAACCAGAGGAGCT
CTCTCGACGCAGGACTCGGCTTGCTGAAGCGCGCACGGCAAGAGGCGAGGGGCGGCGACTGGTGAGTACG
CCAAAAATTTTGACTAGCGGAGGCTAGAAGGAGAGAGATGGGTGCGAGAGCGTCAGTATTAAGCGGGGGA
GAATTAGATCGCGATGGGAAAAAATTCGGTTAAGGCCAGGGGGAAAGAAAAAATATAAATTAAAACATAT
AGTATGGGCAAGCAGGGAGCTAGAACGATTCGCAGTTAATCCTGGCCTGTTAGAAACATCAGAAGGCTGT
AGACAAATACTGGGACAGCTACAACCATCCCTTCAGACAGGATCAGAAGAACTTAGATCATTATATAATA
CAGTAGCAACCCTCTATTGTGTGCATCAAAGGATAGAGATAAAAGACACCAAGGAAGCTTTAGACAAGAT
AGAGGAAGAGCAAAACAAAAGTAAGACCACCGCACAGCAAGCGGCCGCTGATCTTCAGACCTGGAGGAGG
AGATATGAGGGACAATTGGAGAAGTGAATTATATAAATATAAAGTAGTAAAAATTGAACCATTAGGAGTA
GCACCCACCAAGGCAAAGAGAAGAGTGGTGCAGAGAGAAAAAAGAGCAGTGGGAATAGGAGCTTTGTTCC
TTGGGTTCTTGGGAGCAGCAGGAAGCACTATGGGCGCAGCGTCAATGACGCTGACGGTACAGGCCAGACA
ATTATTGTCTGGTATAGTGCAGCAGCAGAACAATTTGCTGAGGGCTATTGAGGCGCAACAGCATCTGTTG
CAACTCACAGTCTGGGGCATCAAGCAGCTCCAGGCAAGAATCCTGGCTGTGGAAAGATACCTAAAGGATC
AACAGCTCCTGGGGATTTGGGGTTGCTCTGGAAAACTCATTTGCACCACTGCTGTGCCTTGGAATGCTAG
TTGGAGTAATAAATCTCTGGAACAGATTTGGAATCACACGACCTGGATGGAGTGGGACAGAGAAATTAAC
AATTACACAAGCTTAATACACTCCTTAATTGAAGAATCGCAAAACCAGCAAGAAAAGAATGAACAAGAAT
TATTGGAATTAGATAAATGGGCAAGTTTGTGGAATTGGTTTAACATAACAAATTGGCTGTGGTATATAAA
ATTATTCATAATGATAGTAGGAGGCTTGGTAGGTTTAAGAATAGTTTTTGCTGTACTTTCTATAGTGAAT
AGAGTTAGGCAGGGATATTCACCATTATCGTTTCAGACCCACCTCCCAACCCCGAGGGGACCCATGCATT
GCATCTCAATTAGTCAGCAACCAGGTGTGGAAAGTCCCCAGGCTCCCCAGCAGGCAGAAGTATGCAAAGC
ATGCGTCTCAATTAGTCAGCAACCATAGTCCCGCCCCTAACTCCGCCCATCCCGCCCCTAACTCCGCCCA
GTTCCGCCCATTCTCCGCCCCATGGCTGACTAATTTTTTTTATTTATGCAGAGGCCGAGGCCGCCTCGGC
CTCTGAGCTATTCCAGAAGTAGTGAGGAGGCTTTTTTGGAGGCCTAGGCTTTTGCAAAAAGCTTTCTAGA
GGTACCACCGGAGCTTACCATGACCGAGTACAAGCCCACGGTGCGCCTCGCCACCCGCGACGACGTCCCC
AGGGCCGTACGCACCCTCGCCGCCGCGTTCGCCGACTACCCCGCCACGCGCCACACCGTCGATCCGGACC
GCCACATCGAGCGGGTCACCGAGCTGCAAGAACTCTTCCTCACGCGCGTCGGGCTCGACATCGGCAAGGT
GTGGGTCGCGGACGACGGCGCCGCCGTGGCGGTCTGGACCACGCCGGAGAGCGTCGAAGCGGGGGCGGTG
TTCGCCGAGATCGGCCCGCGCATGGCCGAGTTGAGCGGTTCCCGGCTGGCCGCGCAGCAACAGATGGAAG
GCCTCCTGGCGCCGCACCGGCCCAAGGAGCCCGCGTGGTTCCTGGCCACCGTCGGCGTCTCGCCCGACCA
CCAGGGCAAGGGTCTGGGCAGCGCCGTCGTGCTCCCCGGAGTGGAGGCGGCCGAGCGCGCCGGGGTGCCC
GCCTTCCTGGAGACCTCCGCGCCCCGCAACCTCCCCTTCTACGAGCGGCTCGGCTTCACCGTCACCGCCG
ACGTCGAGGTGCCCGAAGGACCGCGCACCTGGTGCATGACCCGCAAGCCCGGTGCCAGTTAACGAATTCT
AGATCTTGAGACAAATGGCAGTATTCATCCACAATTTTAAAAGAAAAGGGGGGATTGGGGGGTACAGTGC
AGGGGAAAGAATAGTAGACATAATAGCAACAGACATACAAACTAAAGAATTACAAAAACAAATTACAAAA
ATTCAAAATTTTCGGGTTTATTACAGGGACAGCAGAGATCCACTTTGGCGCCGGCTCGAGGCCTGCAGGT
GCAAAGATGGATAAAGTTTTAAACAGAGAGGAATCTTTGCAGCTAATGGACCTTCTAGGTCTTGAAAGGA
GTGGGAATT
Features (pLannotate 1.2.2; 31 found; start..end, strand, type, name):
      1..1179    +  promoter       EF-1α promoter: strong constitutive promoter for human elongation factor EF-1α
   1187..1924    +  CDS            TCF7 (fragment): TCF7_HUMAN - Also known as TCF1. Experimental evidence at protein level: Swiss-Prot protein existence level 1. Transcriptional activator involved in T-cell lymphocyte differentiation. Necessary for the survival of CD4(+) CD8(+) immature thymocytes. Isoforms lacking the N-terminal CTNNB1 binding domain cannot fulfill this role. Binds to the T-lymphocyte-specific enhancer element (5'-WWCAAAG-3') found in the promoter of the CD3E gene. Represses expression of the T-cell receptor gamma gene in alpha-beta T- cell lineages (By similarity). Required for the development of natural killer receptor-posi
   2018..2071    +  promoter       U6 promoter (fragment): RNA polymerase III promoter for human U6 snRNA
   2113..2701    +  misc_feature   WPRE: woodchuck hepatitis virus posttranscriptional regulatory element
   2752..2771    +  misc_feature   cPPT/CTS (fragment): central polypurine tract and central termination sequence of HIV-1
   2773..3006    +  LTR            3' LTR (ΔU3): self-inactivating 3' long terminal repeat (LTR) from HIV-1
   3084..3205    +  polyA_signal   SV40 poly(A) signal: SV40 polyadenylation signal
   3245..3380    +  rep_origin     SV40 ori: SV40 origin of replication
   3401..3419    -  promoter       T7 promoter: promoter for bacteriophage T7 RNA polymerase
   3427..3582    +  CDS            lacZα (fragment): LacZα fragment of β-galactosidase; lacZ fragment
   3587..4015    +  rep_origin     f1 ori (sequence partly withheld): f1 bacteriophage origin of replication; arrow indicates direction of (+) strand synthesis
   4068..4172    +  promoter       AmpR promoter: bla
   4173..5033    +  CDS            AmpR: β-lactamase; bla; confers resistance to ampicillin, carbenicillin, and related antibiotics
   5204..5792    +  rep_origin     ori: high-copy-number ColE1/pMB1/pBR322/pUC origin of replication
   5975..6067    +  CDS            lacI (fragment): lac repressor; lacI; The lac repressor binds to the lac operator to inhibit transcription in E. coli. This inhibition can be relieved by adding lactose or isopropyl-β-D-thiogalactopyranoside (IPTG).
   6080..6101    +  protein_bind   CAP binding site: CAP binding activates transcription in the presence of cAMP. E. coli catabolite activator protein
   6116..6146    +  promoter       lac promoter: promoter for the E. coli lac operon
   6154..6170    +  protein_bind   lac operator: The lac repressor binds to the lac operator to inhibit transcription in E. coli. This inhibition can be relieved by adding lactose or isopropyl-β-D-thiogalactopyranoside (IPTG). lac repressor encoded by lacI
   6215..6233    +  promoter       T3 promoter: promoter for bacteriophage T3 RNA polymerase
   6261..6487    +  promoter       RSV promoter: Rous sarcoma virus enhancer/promoter
   6488..6668    +  LTR            5' LTR (truncated): truncated 5' long terminal repeat (LTR) from HIV-1
   6715..6840    +  misc_feature   HIV-1 Ψ: packaging signal of human immunodeficiency virus type 1
   6824..7187    +  CDS            HIV-1 gag (fragment): gag protein from human immunodeficiency virus 1; gag
   7333..7566    +  misc_feature   RRE: The Rev response element (RRE) of HIV-1 allows for Rev-dependent mRNA export from the nucleus to the cytoplasm.
   7943..7969    +  CDS            Rev (fragment): human immunodeficiency virus 1 (HIV-1) Rev protein; rev; enhances nuclear export of unspliced and incompletely spliced viral mRNAs
   7976..7999    +  promoter       SV40 promoter (fragment): SV40 early promoter
   8000..8071    +  promoter       SV40 promoter (fragment): SV40 enhancer and early promoter
   8095..8230    +  rep_origin     SV40 ori: SV40 origin of replication
   8276..8872    +  CDS            PuroR (fragment): puromycin N-acetyltransferase; pac from Streptomyces; confers resistance to puromycin
   8921..9038    +  misc_feature   cPPT/CTS: central polypurine tract and central termination sequence of HIV-1
   9103..9169    +  CDS            small t antigen (fragment): SV40 (simian virus 40) small t antigen
