[The description below was written by a language model from this plasmid's Addgene catalogue record and pLannotate feature annotations shown in this document.]
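Description:
TFORF0270 is a lentiviral mammalian expression plasmid built on the pLX_TRC317 backbone and carrying a human TCF7 (TCF-1) open reading frame, one member of a barcoded transcription factor ORF collection. It is propagated in E. coli through a high-copy ColE1/pUC-type origin with ampicillin resistance (AmpR/bla). An f1 origin and residual lac, T7 and T3 elements from the cloning backbone are also annotated. The depositor notes that the plasmid can recombine, which is a known tendency of LTR-containing vectors. The sequenced record is 9,175 nt, consistent with the stated backbone plus a roughly 0.9 kb synthesized insert.

The viral portion has a third-generation, self-inactivating layout. An RSV promoter drives a truncated HIV-1 5' LTR, followed by the Ψ packaging signal with a partial gag sequence and the RRE for Rev-dependent export of the genomic RNA. Next comes an SV40 promoter driving a puromycin N-acetyltransferase cassette for selecting transduced cells, then a cPPT/CTS element. The EF-1α promoter then drives constitutive expression of TCF7, whose annotated coding match covers most of the insert and corresponds to the transcript isoforms listed by the depositor. The WPRE lies downstream of the ORF and enhances transcript expression, and the ΔU3 3' LTR inactivates LTR promoter activity after integration. The unique 24-bp barcode described for the collection is not annotated in the feature table. A short fragment annotated as U6 promoter lies between the ORF and the WPRE, but the record does not explain its role.

The construct is intended for TCF7 overexpression in mammalian cells. The barcode allows the transcription factor to be identified in pooled screens, such as directed differentiation studies.
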