Addgene plasmid #142504: TFORF0270
Purpose: Lentiviral vector for overexpressing transcription factor ORFs with unique 24-bp barcodes. Barcodes facilitate identification of transcription factors in pooled screens.
Depositing lab: Feng Zhang. Depositing organization: Broad Institute. Publication: A transcription factor atlas of directed differentiation. Joung J, Ma S, Tay T, Geiger-Schuller KR, Kirchgatterer PC, Verdine VK, Guo B, Arias-Garcia MA, Allen WE, Singh A, Kuksenko O, Abudayyeh OO, Gootenberg JS, Fu Z, Macrae RK, Buenrostro JD, Regev A, Zhang F. Cell. 2023 Jan 5;186(1):209-229.e26. doi: 10.1016/j.cell.2022.11.026. PubMed 36608654.
Backbone
  Vector backbone: pLX_TRC317
  Backbone manufacturer: Broad Institute Genetic Perturbation Platform
  Backbone size w/o insert (bp): 8264
  Vector type: Mammalian Expression, Lentiviral
  Selectable markers: Puromycin
Growth in bacteria
  Bacterial resistance: Ampicillin, 100 μg/mL
  Growth temperature: 37°C
  Growth strain: NEB Stable
  Copy number: High Copy
Gene/Insert
  Gene/Insert name: TCF7
  Species: H. sapiens (human)
  Insert size (bp): 911
  Entrez Gene: TCF7 (a.k.a. TCF-1)
  Promoter: EF1a
  Cloning method: Unknown
  Sequencing primers: 5′ GGGTGGAGACTGAAGTTAGGCCAG; 3′ CACATAGCGTAAAAGGAGCAACATAG
Terms and licenses: Academic/Nonprofit Terms; Industry Terms: Not Available to Industry
Depositor comments: NM_201632,NM_213648,ENST00000520958,ENST00000395023 . The transcription factor ORF portion of this plasmid was synthesized by Genewiz. Please test multiple small colonies in case of plasmid recombination. To make this collection available in a timely manner, a portion of this collection was not fully sequenced by Addgene. If an Addgene verified full plasmid sequence is not available, please contact us prior to placing an order to request the full sequence.
How to cite: TFORF0270 was a gift from Feng Zhang (Addgene plasmid # 142504 ; http://n2t.net/addgene:142504 ; RRID:Addgene_142504)
