>Addgene plasmid #142504 | TFORF0270 | depositor partial sequence | sequence record 279650 | Insert
ACCGCCACCATGTACAAAGAGACCGTCTACTCCGCCTTCAATCTGCTCATGCATTACCCACCCCCCTCGG
GAGCAGGGCAGCACCCCCAGCCGCAGCCCCCGCTGCACAAGGCCAATCAGCCCCCCCACGGTGTCCCCCA
ACTCTCTCTCTACGAACATTTCAACAGCCCACATCCCACCCCTGCACCTGCGGACATCAGCCAGAAGCAA
GTTCACAGGCCTCTGCAGACCCCTGACCTCTCTGGCTTCTACTCCCTGACCTCAGGCAGCATGGGGCAGC
TCCCCCACACTGTGAGCTGGTTCACCCACCCATCCTTGATGCTAGGTTCTGGTGTACCTGGTCACCCAGC
AGCCATCCCCCACCCGGCCATTGTGCCCCCCTCAGGGAAGCAGGAGCTGCAGCCCTTCGACCGCAACCTG
AAGACACAAGCAGAGTCCAAGGCAGAGAAGGAGGCCAAGAAGCCAACCATCAAGAAGCCCCTCAATGCCT
TCATGCTGTACATGAAGGAGATGAGAGCCAAGGTCATTGCAGAGTGCACACTTAAGGAGAGCGCTGCCAT
CAACCAGATCCTGGGCCGCAGGTGGCACGCGCTGTCGCGAGAAGAGCAGGCCAAGTACTATGAGCTGGCC
CGCAAGGAGAGGCAGCTGCACATGCAGCTATACCCAGGCTGGTCAGCGCGGGACAACTACGGGAAGAAGA
AGAGGCGGTCGAGGGAAAAGCACCAAGAATCCACCACAGGAGGAAAAAGAAATGCATTCGGTACTTACCC
GGAGAAGGCCGCTGCCCCAGCCCCGTTCCTTCCGATGACAGTGCTCTAGTAATGAACTAGTCCGTAACTT
GAAAGTATTTCGATTTCTTGGCTTTATATATCTTGTGGAAAGGACGACGAGCCCATTGGTCTCGCTAGAG
T
