>Addgene plasmid #142504 | TFORF0270 | depositor partial sequence | sequence record 279651 | Barcode
CGAGCCCATTGGTCTCGCTAGAGT
